Addgene plasmid #53575: shRNA Caspase 1 (pSicoR mCherry)
Purpose: shRNA against human pro-caspase 1
Depositing lab: Warner Greene. Depositing organization: J. David Gladstone Institutes. Publication: Cell death by pyroptosis drives CD4 T-cell depletion in HIV-1 infection. Doitsh G, Galloway NL, Geng X, Yang Z, Monroe KM, Zepeda O, Hunt PW, Hatano H, Sowinski S, Munoz-Arias I, Greene WC. Nature. 2014 Jan 23;505(7484):509-14. doi: 10.1038/nature12940. PubMed 24356306.
Backbone
  Vector backbone: pSicoR EF1a-mCherry
  Backbone manufacturer: pSicoR-Ef1a-mCh was a gift from Bruce Conklin (Addgene plasmid # 31847)
  Backbone size w/o insert (bp): 7484
  Total vector size (bp): 7539
  Modifications to backbone: shRNA Caspase 1 inserted
  Vector type: Mammalian Expression, Lentiviral, RNAi
  Selectable markers: mCherry
Growth in bacteria
  Bacterial resistance: Ampicillin, 100 μg/mL
  Growth temperature: 30°C
  Growth strain: Stbl3
  Copy number: Unknown
Gene/Insert
  Gene/Insert name: shRNA Caspase 1 (alt name: shRNA Caspase 1 mCherry)
  gRNA/shRNA sequence: acacgtcttgctctcatta
  Species: H. sapiens (human)
  Entrez Gene: CASP1 (a.k.a. ICE, IL1BC, P45)
  Promoter: U6 for shRNA; EF1a for mCherry
  Cloning method: Restriction Enzyme; 5′ cloning site Hpa1 (destroyed during cloning); 3′ cloning site XhoI (not destroyed)
  Sequencing primers: 5′ TGCAGGGGAAAGAATAGTAGAC; 3′ WPRE-R
Terms and licenses: Academic/Nonprofit Terms; Industry Terms: Not Available to Industry
Depositor comments: The shRNA was cloned into the HpaI and XhoI restriction sites as described for pSicoR.
How to cite: shRNA Caspase 1 (pSicoR mCherry) was a gift from Warner Greene (Addgene plasmid # 53575 ; http://n2t.net/addgene:53575 ; RRID:Addgene_53575)
