[The description below was written by a language model from this plasmid's Addgene catalogue record.]
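Description:
shRNA Caspase 1 (pSicoR mCherry) is a lentiviral RNA interference vector built on the pSicoR EF1a-mCherry backbone and designed to knock down human pro-caspase 1 (CASP1, also known as ICE) in mammalian cells. The plasmid totals about 7.5 kb, of which the short hairpin insert accounts for only some 55 bp. It is propagated in bacteria under ampicillin selection. The record lists a recombination-deficient strain for growth, as is common for lentiviral plasmids whose repeated LTR sequences can be unstable. Copy number is not recorded, and no feature table is provided, so individual backbone elements are not itemised. The use of a WPRE-directed reverse sequencing primer does imply that a woodchuck hepatitis virus post-transcriptional regulatory element lies downstream of the cloning region.

The payload consists of two independent expression units. A U6 promoter, an RNA polymerase III promoter suited to producing small, precisely terminated transcripts, drives the shRNA targeting CASP1. The hairpin was inserted between the HpaI and XhoI sites following the standard pSicoR cloning scheme, with the HpaI site destroyed and the XhoI site retained. A separate EF1a promoter drives mCherry, which is the only marker for mammalian cells. Because there is no drug resistance gene, transduced cells are identified or sorted by red fluorescence. Packaged into lentiviral particles, the construct allows stable knockdown in dividing and non-dividing human cells. The associated publication concerns pyroptotic death of CD4 T cells in HIV-1 infection, which suggests the vector was used to test the requirement for caspase 1 in that pathway.
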