>Addgene plasmid #53575 | shRNA Caspase 1 (pSicoR mCherry) | depositor partial sequence | sequence record 106353 | shRNA target gene sequence
TACAAAAACAAATTACAAAAATTCAAAATTTTCGGGTTTATTACAGGGACAGCAGAGATCCAGTTTGGTT
AGTACCGGGCCCGCTCTAGAGATCCGACGCGCCATCTCTAGGCCCGCGCCGGCCCCCTCGCACAGACTTG
TGGGAGAAGCTCGGCTACTCCCCTGCCCCGGTTAATTTGCATATAATATTTCCTAGTAACTATAGAGGCT
TAATGTGCGATAAAAGACAGATAATCTGTTCTTTTTAATACTAGCTACATTTTACATGATAGGCTTGGAT
TTCTATAACTTCGTATAGCATACATTATACGAAGTTATACATGTCACAAAAGGAAACTCACCCTAACTGT
AAAGTAATTGTGTGTTTTGAGACTATAAATATCCCTTGGAGAAAAGCCTTGTTTACACGTCTTGCTCTCA
TTATTCAAGAGATAATGAGAGCAAGACGTGTTTTTTTCTCGAGTACTAGGATCCATTAGGCGGCCGCGGA
TCTGCGATCGCTCCGGTGCCCGTCAGTGGGCAGAGCGCACATCGCCCACAGTCCCCGAGAAGTTGGGGGG
AGGGGTCGGCAATTGAACCGGTGCCTAGAGAAGGTGGCGCGGGGTAAACTGGGAAAGTGATGTCGTGTAC
TGGCTCCGCCTTTTTCCCGAGGGTGGGGGAGAACCGTATATAAGTGCAGTAGTCGCCGTGAACGTTCTTT
TTCGCAACGGGTTTGCCGCCAGAACACAGCTGAAGCTTCGAGGGGCTCGCATCTCTCCTTCACGCGCCCG
CCGCCCTACCTGAGGCCGCCATCCACGCCGGTTGAGTCGCGTTCTGCCGCCTCCCGCCTGTGGTGCCTCC
TGAACTGCGTCCGCCGTCTAGGTAAGTTTAAAGCTCANGTCGAGACCGGGCCTTTGTCCGGCGCTCCCTT
GNNNCCTACCTAGACTCAGCCGGCTCTCCACGCTTTGCCTGACCCTGCTTGCTCAACTCTACGTCTTTGT
TTCGTTTTCTG
