>Addgene plasmid #53575 | shRNA Caspase 1 (pSicoR mCherry) | addgene partial sequence | sequence record 109788 | WPRE-R 5'-CATAGCGTAAAAGGAGCAACA-3'
TTTTGTATCCAGAGGTTGATTATCGATAAGCTTGATATCGAATTGTACCTAGTGGAACCGGAACCCTTAA
ACATGTATAACTTCGTATAATGTATGCTATACGAAGTTATTAGGTCCCTCGACGAATTCTTACTTGTACA
GCTCGTCCATGCCGCCGGTGGAGTGGCGGCCCTCGGCGCGTTCGTACTGTTCCACGATGGTGTAGTCCTC
GTTGTGGGAGGTGATGTCCAACTTGATGTTGACGTTGTAGGCGCCGGGCAGCTGCACGGGCTTCTTGGCC
TTGTAGGTGGTCTTGACCTCAGCGTCGTAGTGGCCGCCGTCCTTCAGCTTCAGCCTCTGCTTGATCTCGC
CCTTCAGGGCGCCGTCCTCGGGGTACATCCGCTCGGAGGAGGCCTCCCAGCCCATGGTCTTCTTCTGCAT
TACGGGGCCGTCGGAGGGGAAGTTGGTGCCGCGCAGCTTCACCTTGTAGATGAACTCGCCGTCCTGCAGG
GAGGAGTCCTGGGTCACGGTCACCACGCCGCCGTCCTCGAAGTTCATCACGCGCTCCCACTTGAAGCCCT
CGGGGAAGGACAGCTTCAAGTAGTCGGGGATGTCGGCGGGGTGCTTCACGTAGGCCTTGGAGCCGTACAT
GAACTGAGGGGACAGGATGTCCCAGGCGAAGGGCAGGGGGCCACCCTTGGTCACCTTCAGCTTGGCGGTC
TGGGTGCCCTCGTAGGGGCGGCCCTCGCCCTCGCCCTCGATCTCGAACTCGTGGCCGTTCACGGAGCCCT
CCATGTGCACCTTGAA
