>Addgene plasmid #53575 | shRNA Caspase 1 (pSicoR mCherry) | addgene partial sequence | sequence record 111088 | U6 5'-cagtgcaggggaaagaatagtagac-3'
ATTACAAAAACAAATTACAAAAATTCAAAATTTTCGGGTTTATTACAGGGACAGCAGAGATCCAGTTTGG
TTAGTACCGGGCCCGCTCTAGAGATCCGACGCGCCATCTCTAGGCCCGCGCCGGCCCCCTCGCACAGACT
TGTGGGAGAAGCTCGGCTACTCCCCTGCCCCGGTTAATTTGCATATAATATTTCCTAGTAACTATAGAGG
CTTAATGTGCGATAAAAGACAGATAATCTGTTCTTTTTAATACTAGCTACATTTTACATGATAGGCTTGG
ATTTCTATAACTTCGTATAGCATACATTATACGAAGTTATACATGTCACAAAAGGAAACTCACCCTAACT
GTAAAGTAATTGTGTGTTTTGAGACTATAAATATCCCTTGGAGAAAAGCCTTGTTTACACGTCTTGCTCT
CATTATTCAAGAGATAATGAGAGCAAGACGTGTTTTTTTCTCGAGTACTAGGATCCATTAGGCGGCCGCG
GATCTGCGATCGCTCCGGTGCCCGTCAGTGGGCAGAGCGCACATCGCCCACAGTCCCCGAGAAGTTGGGG
GGAGGGGTCGGCAATTGAACCGGTGCCTAGAGAAGGTGGCGCGGGGTAAACTGGGAAAGTGATGTCGTGT
ACTGGCTCCGCCTTTTTCCCGAGGGTGGGGGAGAACCGTATATAAGTGCAGTAGTCGCCGTGAACGTTCT
TTTTCGCAACGGGTTTGCCGCCAGAACACAGCTGAAGCTTCGAGGGGCTCGCATCTCTCCTTCACGCGCC
CGCCGCCCTACCTGAGGCCGCCATCCACGC
